Addgene plasmid #127705: pSH87
Purpose: Pflp-13::gfp1-10
Depositing lab: David M. Miller. Depositing organization: Vanderbilt University. Publication: NATF (Native And Tissue-Specific Fluorescence): A Strategy for Bright, Tissue-Specific GFP Labeling of Native Proteins in Caenorhabditis elegans. He S, Cuentas-Condori A, Miller DM. Genetics. 2019 Apr 5. pii: genetics.119.302063. doi: 10.1534/genetics.119.302063. PubMed 30952669.
Backbone
  Vector backbone: Pflp-13
  Backbone size w/o insert (bp): 5675
  Total vector size (bp): 6317
  Vector type: Worm Expression
Growth in bacteria
  Bacterial resistance: Ampicillin, 100 μg/mL
  Growth temperature: 37°C
  Growth strain: DH5alpha
  Copy number: Unknown
Gene/Insert
  Gene/Insert name: GFP1-10
  Species: Synthetic
  Insert size (bp): 642
  Promoter: flp-13
  Cloning method: Ligation Independent Cloning
  Sequencing primers: 5′ TCCAAGCTTGCATGCAAATTGTGCCTCCTGATG; 3′ CTCTAGAGGCGCGCcGTTCGAATCGGAACGGG
Terms and licenses: Academic/Nonprofit Terms; Industry Terms: Not Available to Industry
How to cite: pSH87 was a gift from David M. Miller (Addgene plasmid # 127705 ; http://n2t.net/addgene:127705 ; RRID:Addgene_127705)
