[The description below was written by a language model from this plasmid's Addgene catalogue record and pLannotate feature annotations shown in this document.]
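Description:
pSH87 is a Caenorhabditis elegans expression plasmid of about 6.3 kb that places the non-fluorescent GFP1-10 fragment under the control of the flp-13 promoter. It is maintained in E. coli through a high-copy ColE1/pUC-type origin and selected with ampicillin via the bla (AmpR) gene and its promoter. Short remnants of a pUC multiple cloning site, lacZα, bom and rop are also annotated and appear to be backbone leftovers rather than functional parts.

The payload is a 642 bp synthetic coding sequence for GFP(1-10), the first ten β-strands of superfolder GFP. It is flanked by Gateway-type attB1 (partial) and attB2 sites, and an attB3 site lies further downstream. The record lists flp-13 as the promoter. The feature table does not annotate it, but the unannotated region upstream of the coding sequence is where it would be expected. Between attB2 and attB3 the annotation picks up a fragment matching C. elegans aex-5, which probably reflects genomic sequence carried in a 3′ regulatory region. The record does not name the 3′ UTR.

GFP1-10 does not fluoresce alone. It becomes fluorescent only when it associates with the complementary eleventh strand, GFP11. In the NATF (Native And Tissue-Specific Fluorescence) strategy for which this plasmid was made, GFP1-10 is expressed from a tissue-specific promoter, and fluorescence is reconstituted on native proteins carrying GFP11. The signal is therefore restricted to cells where the promoter is active, here those that express flp-13, giving bright, cell-type-specific labelling of native proteins.
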