Features (pLannotate 1.2.2; 12 found; start..end, strand, type, name):
   1985..2002    -  misc_feature   MCS (fragment): pUC18/19 multiple cloning site
   2099..2115    +  protein_bind   attB1 (fragment): mutant version of attB; recombination site for the Gateway® BP reaction BP Clonase™
   2118..2759    +  CDS            GFP(1-10): fragment of superfolder GFP consisting of the first 10 β-strands associates with GFP11, the 11th β-strand, to reconstitute fluorescent GFP (Cabantous et al., 2005; Kamiyama et al., 2016)
   2764..2784    -  protein_bind   attB2: mutant version of attB; core recombination site for the Gateway® BP reaction BP Clonase™
   3304..3456    +  CDS            aex-5 (fragment): AEX5_CAEEL - Also known as kpc-3 From Caenorhabditis elegans.
   3555..3575    -  protein_bind   attB3: mutant version of attB; core recombination site for the Gateway® BP reaction BP Clonase™
   3579..3736    +  CDS            lacZα (fragment): LacZα fragment of β-galactosidase; lacZ fragment
   3742..3841    -  misc_feature   bom (fragment): basis of mobility region from pBR322
   3943..3978    -  CDS            rop (fragment): Rop protein, which maintains plasmids at low copy number; rop
   4073..4177    +  promoter       AmpR promoter: bla
   4178..5038    +  CDS            AmpR: β-lactamase; bla; confers resistance to ampicillin, carbenicillin, and related antibiotics
   5209..5797    +  rep_origin     ori: high-copy-number ColE1/pMB1/pBR322/pUC origin of replication
>Addgene plasmid #127705 | pSH87 | addgene full sequence | sequence record 248151 | Addgene NGS Result
TCATTATTTCACTTGTTGCAGTCAAAATGTTCAGACTTGCAACCGCTTTTTTCTTTAACCCCATTTAAAT
AGGTCATTTTGAAACTGAAATTTTAGATATCAATGTAACAATTTTCAGAAAATCATGAAAATGAGAAAAT
AACACTGAATCTCAATTTTTTCTAACTAGCCGTTTATTAATTAAAACTGTAGTAGCATTTTAGTCGGCAT
TTTGTGTCAAAACAAATTCATTCTTGTATTTTTTTTTAATGCAGTCAATATCTTAGTAAATTGCCAAATA
TACGAAACCTATGGAGCGTTTCTGAGGAATTCAGAACACTAGAACACTGTTCAATCCTTGCTACATTTAA
ATACAGGGTGGGCCAAAAGTATGGTAACACGTTTGCAGCTCTATAACTTTACTAGTGGAGAGAGTTATTA
CATCAATTTGTACAAGGTTTGTTCTCCATAAAATACTGACCAGATGAACGTTTTGAATTTTCAAAATATT
CCCATCCGCATCGCTGCAGGCCTTCAGAACTTTTGAGATCACGACCTTTATGGCACGCAAGTCGGCATTC
TGCGGGATTTCTACATTTTTCTCAAGGAATCCATCAAGTGTCTTACAAGTTTTTATAGTTCAAAGAATGC
TCTTGGTCTAGAGATTTTTTAAAAACAAAAATCCAAATAATTTCTATCACGGTATTTCTGTCATGGACTG
CGGCAGTAGGTTAAGTCTTGAATGGCATAGTCGCCAGAAAGATGGATGTGAGCGGCGAGTAGCAGTATGC
AGAAAAATTCATTTTAGTATTTTTCGAGACGTTTTGACCTGACTTTCCAGAATTTTTTTAGAAAATTGAG
CTCGAATGATTTTGTGGGTCGTTACGCCTTGCGAAACCAAAAAAACTGAGTAAATTTCGCAAAGTTGAAT
TCATGAAAAATTCAAAGGTTCTGGCGCCAGTGTCGACACAGAAAATTTTTGTATGCTACAAAAACAATCA
AAAACGCTTCTTCACTTCTTTAACTTTAAATTTAACATAAAAATCATACATCTGAAAATTATTGGCGTGC
GTGGGAGGTGTGTTTGTGTGGGAAGTGCCGCGTGCCAAATTACCGTTTTTTCGAAAGGGTTCGCCAAATT
TTCGAGGTGATAAAGATCGCACCTTATTGGGAAACATTACAAATTTTGAGTCAAATTGAAGGAAATTTAT
TCAGCTATCAGTGTTTGATAGAAGAATGTGCGTATGACGTGGCAGTCGCGCGAAAAGCTCATGTAAAAGA
ACGCTTCATGTGTTACCATACTTTTGGCCCACCCTGTATAAATCGTGAAAACATAATTAGATTATAAAAG
TAAAAGTCGCCCGGTTTCGATTATGGTTGGCAAAATCTGAGTAATCGCTACTTTTTTTTGATTGCAATTA
AAAATAAATTCTGACACCTTTTAAAAACATGTACCATGATATTTTTTAAACGATTTCGCGACTTGGACTA
CATCTTTTGAACTCCAATATTATCAGTTCCGAAGTGTGATGTTGATGTTAACATAATGACATTTACAACG
TATTCTGATTTCTTTGAATATCTTCTCGAACTCTCGAGACACATCTGTTCAGATTCCAGTTGACTTGTCA
CATTTACGCATTTCCCTCCTCCATTCTTTTATTTTGTTTCTATTTCTTGCGTAAATCTGATTAAAATCGA
GAAGTAGGCGCGCATTTTCTGTCTTCACCTTTTGACTATAAAAGTACTCTACAAATATTGAACAACACTT
TTTAAAAGTTGTAGTAGTTATTGGCCATCAGGAATTAGGAGGTCAGTTGCAAAATCATGCATCTTTTAGG
ATTAAAAGCTTAAATCTTGCTCATTCATTTCCTGTCTTATTTTGAAGTTTTTCTCTCTTCCAACGCCTCC
CACTGTGACTACTATCATCTATTATTATCTTGTAGGGATTCCTCAATTTCCAGACACCCTCAAACTCGGC
CCCGTTCCGATTCGAACGGCGCGCCTCTAGAGGATCCCCGGGATTGGCCAAAGGACCCAAAGGTATGTTT
CGAATGATACTAACATAACATAGAACATTTTCAGGAGGACCCTTGGCTAGCGTCGACGGTACCGGTAGGT
ACAAAAAAGCAGGCTTAATGTCCAAAGGAGAAGAACTGTTTACCGGTGTTGTGCCAATTTTGGTTGAACT
CGATGGTGATGTCAACGGACATAAGTTCTCAGTGAGAGGCGAAGGAGAAGGTGACGCCACCATTGGAAAA
TTGACTCTTAAATTCATCTGTACTACTGGTAAACTTCCTGTACCATGGCCGACTCTCGTAACAACGCTTA
CGTACGGAGTTCAGTGCTTTTCGAGATACCCAGACCATATGAAAAGACATGACTTTTTTAAGTCGGCTAT
GCCTGAAGGTTACGTGCAAGAAAGAACAATTTCGTTCAAAGATGATGGAAAATATAAAACTAGAGCAGTT
GTTAAATTTGAAGGAGATACTTTGGTTAACCGCATTGAACTGAAAGGAACAGATTTTAAAGAAGATGGTA
ATATTCTTGGACACAAACTCGAATACAATTTTAATAGTCATAACGTATACATCACTGCTGATAAGCAAAA
GAACGGAATTAAAGCGAATTTCACAGTACGCCATAATGTAGAAGATGGCAGTGTTCAACTTGCCGACCAT
TACCAACAAAACACCCCTATTGGAGACGGTCCGGTACTTCTTCCTGATAATCACTACCTCTCAACACAAA
CAGTCCTGAGCAAAGATCCAAATGAAAAATACCCAGCTTTCTTGTACAAAGTGGGTGATATCTGAGCTCC
GCATCGGCCGCTGTCATCAGATCGCCATCTCGCGCCCGTGCCTCTGACTTCTAAGTCCAATTACTCTTCA
ACATCCCTACATGCTCTTTCTCCCTGTGCTCCCACCCCCTATTTTTGTTATTATCAAAAAACTTCTCTTA
ATTTCTTTGTTTTTTAGCTTCTTTTAAGTCACCTCTAACAATGAAATTGTGTAGATTCAAAAATAGAATT
AATTCGTAATAAAAAGTCGAAAAAAATTGTGCTCCCTCCCCCCATTAATAATAATTCTATCCCAAAATCT
ACACAATGTTCTGTGTACACTTCTTATGTTTTTTACTTCTGATAAATTTTTTTGAAACATCATAGAAAAA
ACCGCACACAAAATACCTTATCATATGTTACGTTTCAGTTTATGACCGCAATTTTTATTTCTTCGCACGT
CTGGGCCTCTCATGACGTCAAATCATGCTCATCGTGAAAAAGTTTTGGAGTATTTTTGGAATTTTTCAAT
CAAGTGAAAGTTTATGAAATTAATTTTCCTGCTTTTGCTTTTTGGGGTTTCCCCTATTGTTTGTCAAGAT
TTCGAGGACGGCGTTTTTCTTGCTAAAATCACAAGTATTGATGAGCACGATGCAAGAAAGATCGGAAGAA
GGTTTGGGTTTGAGGCTCAGTGGAAGGTGAGTAGAAGTTGATAATTTGAAAGTGGAGTAGTGTCTATGGG
GTTTTTGCCTTAAATGACAGAATACATTCCCAATATACCAAACATAACTGTTTCCAACTTTATTATACAT
AGTTGATAATTCACTGGCCGTCGTTTTACAACGTCGTGACTGGGAAAACCCTGGCGTTACCCAACTTAAT
CGCCTTGCAGCACATCCCCCTTTCGCCAGCTGGCGTAATAGCGAAGAGGCCCGCACCGATCGCCCTTCCC
AACAGTTGCGCAGCCTGAATGGCGAATGGCGCCTGATGCGGTATTTTCTCCTTACGCATCTGTGCGGTAT
TTCACACCGCATATGGTGCACTCTCAGTGCAATCTGCTCTGATGCCGCATAGTTAAGCCAGCCCCGACAC
CCGCCAACACCCGCTGACGCGCCCTGACGGGCTTGTCTGCTCCCGGCATCCGCTTACAGACAAGCTGTGA
CCGTCTCCGGGAGCTGCATGTGTCAGAGGTTTTCACCGTCATCACCGAAACGCGCGAGACGAAAGGGCCT
CGTGATACGCCTATTTTTATAGGTTAATGTCATGATAATAATGGTTTCTTAGACGTCAGGTGGCACTTTT
CGGGGAAATGTGCGCGGAACCCCTATTTGTTTATTTTTCTAAATACATTCAAATATGTATCCGCTCATGA
GACAATAACCCTGATAAATGCTTCAATAATATTGAAAAAGGAAGAGTATGAGTATTCAACATTTCCGTGT
CGCCCTTATTCCCTTTTTTGCGGCATTTTGCCTTCCTGTTTTTGCTCACCCAGAAACGCTGGTGAAAGTA
AAAGATGCTGAAGATCAGTTGGGTGCACGAGTGGGTTACATCGAACTGGATCTCAACAGCGGTAAGATCC
TTGAGAGTTTTCGCCCCGAAGAACGTTTTCCAATGATGAGCACTTTTAAAGTTCTGCTATGTGGCGCGGT
ATTATCCCGTATTGACGCCGGGCAAGAGCAACTCGGTCGCCGCATACACTATTCTCAGAATGACTTGGTT
GAGTACTCACCAGTCACAGAAAAGCATCTTACGGATGGCATGACAGTAAGAGAATTATGCAGTGCTGCCA
TAACCATGAGTGATAACACTGCGGCCAACTTACTTCTGACAACGATCGGAGGACCGAAGGAGCTAACCGC
TTTTTTGCACAACATGGGGGATCATGTAACTCGCCTTGATCGTTGGGAACCGGAGCTGAATGAAGCCATA
CCAAACGACGAGCGTGACACCACGATGCCTGTAGCAATGGCAACAACGTTGCGCAAACTATTAACTGGCG
AACTACTTACTCTAGCTTCCCGGCAACAATTAATAGACTGGATGGAGGCGGATAAAGTTGCAGGACCACT
TCTGCGCTCGGCCCTTCCGGCTGGCTGGTTTATTGCTGATAAATCTGGAGCCGGTGAGCGTGGGTCTCGC
GGTATCATTGCAGCACTGGGGTCAGATGGTAAGCCCTCCCGTATCGTAGTTATCTACACGACGGGGAGTC
AGGCAACTATGGATGAACGAAATAGACAGATCGCTGAGATAGGTGCCTCACTGATTAAGCATTGGTAACT
GTCAGACCAAGTTTACTCATATATACTTTAGATTGATTTAAAACTTCATTTTTAATTTAAAAGGATCTAG
GTGAAGATCCTTTTTGATAATCTCATGACCAAAATCCCTTAACGTGAGTTTTCGTTCCACTGAGCGTCAG
ACCCCGTAGAAAAGATCAAAGGATCTTCTTGAGATCCTTTTTTTCTGCGCGTAATCTGCTGCTTGCAAAC
AAAAAAACCACCGCTACCAGCGGTGGTTTGTTTGCCGGATCAAGAGCTACCAACTCTTTTTCCGAAGGTA
ACTGGCTTCAGCAGAGCGCAGATACCAAATACTGTTCTTCTAGTGTAGCCGTAGTTAGGCCACCACTTCA
AGAACTCTGTAGCACCGCCTACATACCTCGCTCTGCTAATCCTGTTACCAGTGGCTGCTGCCAGTGGCGA
TAAGTCGTGTCTTACCGGGTTGGACTCAAGACGATAGTTACCGGATAAGGCGCAGCGGTCGGGCTGAACG
GGGGGTTCGTGCACACAGCCCAGCTTGGAGCGAACGACCTACACCGAACTGAGATACCTACAGCGTGAGC
TATGAGAAAGCGCCACGCTTCCCGAAGGGAGAAAGGCGGACAGGTATCCGGTAAGCGGCAGGGTCGGAAC
AGGAGAGCGCACGAGGGAGCTTCCAGGGGGAAACGCCTGGTATCTTTATAGTCCTGTCGGGTTTCGCCAC
CTCTGACTTGAGCGTCGATTTTTGTGATGCTCGTCAGGGGGGCGGAGCCTATGGAAAAACGCCAGCAACG
CGGCCTTTTTACGGTTCCTGGTCTTTTGCTGGCCTTTTGCTCACATGTTCTTTCCTGCGTTATCCCCTGA
TTCTGTGGATAACCGTATTACCGCCTTTGAGTGAGCTGATACCAGCGGATAACAATTTCACACAGGAAAC
AGCTATGACCATGATTACGCCAAGCTATCAACTTTCCAAGCTTGCATGCAAATTGTGCCTCCTGATGCTG
AATCCTCAATCCATTTCTCCATACTTCCTTTTCACTTCCTCCATTTGGCGGAAGGTGGGCGGTCCTCCCG
CCGAAACTTGATCTCTTTTTTATTTTTAAGAAGATCCTTTATGTTTTTTATATTGACGTTTACTTTTTTT
TTGGAAGAAAGTGGGTGAACTACAATCAGATTATTTTTATGCTCCGCGAAAATTTAATCATGATCAAATG
TGATATATGATGATAATTTGGGAATAAAAAAGTGGAGGTGGAACATAATTTGTGTTCTTACGGACTATAA
TTTATTTGATATAAAACA
